>Addgene plasmid #238801 | TREM2-SmBiT Vector | addgene full sequence | sequence record 479915 | Addgene NGS Result
AAGACGCGTTAATTAAGACGTCGGCAGTGAAAAAAATGCTTTATTTGTGAAATTTGTGATGCTATTGCTT
TATTTGTAACCATTATAAGCTGCAATAAACAAGTTAACAACAACAATTGCATTCATTTTATGTTTCAGGT
TCAGGGGGAGGTGTGGGAGGTTTTTTAAAGCAAGTAAAACCTCTACAAATGTGGTATGGCTGATTATGAT
CCGCGGCCGCAATACGTCGACGTTATCAGCTGACTTCGTACGAGAGCCTAGGATTATGGCGCGCCACTAG
TTATTAATAGTAATCAATTACGGGGTCATTAGTTCATAGCCCATATATGGAGTTCCGCGTTACATAACTT
ACGGTAAATGGCCCGCCTGGCTGACCGCCCAACGACCCCCGCCCATTGACGTCAATAATGACGTATGTTC
CCATAGTAACGCCAATAGGGACTTTCCATTGACGTCAATGGGTGGAGTATTTACGGTAAACTGCCCACTT
GGCAGTACATCAAGTGTATCATATGCCAAGTCCGCCCCCTATTGACGTCAATGACGGTAAATGGCCCGCC
TGGCATTATGCCCAGTACATGACCTTACGGGACTTTCCTACTTGGCAGTACATCTACGTATTAGTCATCG
CTATTACCATGGTGATGCGGTTTTGGCAGTACACCAATGGGCGTGGATAGCGGTTTGACTCACGGGGATT
TCCAAGTCTCCACCCCATTGACGTCAATGGGAGTTTGTTTTGGCACCAAAATCAACGGGACTTTCCAAAA
TGTCGTAATAACCCCGCCCCGTTGACGCAAATGGGCGGTAGGCGTGTACGGTGGGAGGTCTATATAAGCA
GAGCTGGTTTAGTGAACCGTCAGATCACTAGAAGCTTTATTGCGGTAGTTTATCACAGTTAAATTGCTAA
CGCAGTCAGTGCTTCTGACACAACAGTCTCGAACTTAAGCTGCAGAAGTTGGTCGTGAGGCACTGGGCAG
GTAAGTATCAAGGTTACAAGACAGGTTTAAGGAGACCAATAGAAACTGGGCTTGTCGAGACAGAGAAGAC
TCTTGCGTTTCTGATAGGCACCTATTGGTCTTACTGACATCCACTTTGCCTTTCTCTCCACAGGTGTCCA
CTCCCAGTTCAATTACAGCTCTTAAGGCTAGAGTATTAATACGACTCACTATAGGGCTAGCGATCGCCAT
GGAGCCTCTCCGGCTGCTCATCTTACTCTTTGTCACAGAGCTGTCCGGAGCCCACAACACCACAGTGTTC
CAGGGCGTGGCGGGCCAGTCCCTGCAGGTGTCTTGCCCCTATGACTCCATGAAGCACTGGGGGAGGCGCA
AGGCCTGGTGCCGCCAGCTGGGAGAGAAGGGCCCATGCCAGCGTGTGGTCAGCACGCACAACTTGTGGCT
GCTGTCCTTCCTGAGGAGGTGGAATGGGAGCACAGCCATCACAGACGATACCCTGGGTGGCACTCTCACC
ATTACGCTGCGGAATCTACAACCCCATGATGCGGGTCTCTACCAGTGCCAGAGCCTCCATGGCAGTGAGG
CTGACACCCTCAGGAAGGTCCTGGTGGAGGTGCTGGCAGACCCCCTGGATCACCGGGATGCTGGAGATCT
CTGGTTCCCCGGGGAGTCTGAGAGCTTCGAGGATGCCCATGTGGAGCACAGCATCTCCAGGAGCCTCTTG
GAAGGAGAAATCCCCTTCCCACCCACTTCCATCCTTCTCCTCCTGGCCTGCATCTTTCTCATCAAGATTC
TAGCAGCCAGCGCCCTCTGGGCTGCAGCCTGGCATGGACAGAAGCCAGGGACACATCCACCCAGTGAACT
GGACTGTGGCCATGACCCAGGGTATCAGCTCCAAACTCTGCCAGGGCTGAGAGACACGGTTTCTCAAGGC
AGTTCAGGTGGTGGCGGGAGCGGAGGTGGAGGCTCGAGCGGTGTGACCGGCTACCGGCTGTTCGAGGAGA
TTCTGTAAGGCCGCGACTCTAGAGTCGACCTGCAGGCATGCAAGCTGATTTGGCTGCTGCCACCGCTGAG
CAAGGCCGCTTCGAGCAGACATGATAAGATACATTGATGAGTTTGGACAAACCACAACTAGAATGCAGTG
AAAAAAATGCTTTATTTGTGAAATTTGTGATGCTATTGCTTTATTTGTAACCATTATAAGCTGCAATAAA
CAAGTTAACAACAACAATTGCATTCATTTTATGTTTCAGGTTCAGGGGGAGATGTGGGAGGTTTTTTTAA
GCAAGTAAAACCTCTACAAATGTGGTAAAATCTTAATTAAGAATTCTAATATAACTTCGTATAGCATACA
TTATACGAAGTTATGGATCCACTGTTGACAATTAATCATCGGCATAGTATATCGGCATAGTATAATACGA
CAAGGTGAGGAACTAAACCCAGGAGGCAGATCATGATTGAACAAGATGGATTGCACGCAGGTTCTCCGGC
CGCTTGGGTGGAGAGGCTATTCGGCTATGACTGGGCACAACAGACAATCGGCTGCTCTGATGCCGCCGTG
TTCCGGCTGTCAGCGCAGGGGCGCCCGGTTCTTTTTGTCAAGACCGACCTGTCCGGTGCCCTGAATGAAC
TGCAGGACGAGGCAGCGCGGCTATCGTGGCTGGCCACGACGGGCGTTCCTTGCGCAGCTGTGCTCGACGT
TGTCACTGAAGCGGGAAGGGACTGGCTGCTATTGGGCGAAGTGCCGGGGCAGGATCTCCTGTCATCTCAC
CTTGCTCCTGCCGAGAAAGTATCCATCATGGCTGATGCAATGCGGCGGCTGCATACGCTTGATCCGGCTA
CCTGCCCATTCGACCACCAAGCGAAACATCGCATCGAGCGAGCACGTACTCGGATGGAAGCCGGTCTTGT
CGATCAGGATGATCTGGACGAAGAGCATCAGGGGCTCGCGCCAGCCGAACTGTTCGCCAGGCTCAAGGCG
CGCATGCCCGACGGCGAGGATCTCGTCGTGACCCATGGCGATGCCTGCTTGCCGAATATCATGGTGGAAA
ATGGCCGCTTTTCTGGATTCATCGACTGTGGCCGGCTGGGTGTGGCGGACCGCTATCAGGACATAGCGTT
GGCTACCCGTGATATTGCTGAAGAGCTTGGCGGCGAATGGGCTGACCGCTTCCTCGTGCTTTACGGTATC
GCCGCTCCCGATTCGCAGCGCATCGCCTTCTATCGCCTTCTTGACGAGTTCTTCTGATTCGAAATGACCG
ACCAAGCGACGCCCAACCGGTATCAGCTCACTCAAAGGCGGTAATACGGTTATCCACAGAATCAGGGGAT
AACGCAGGAAAGAACATGTCAAACATGAGAATTACAACTTATATCGTATGGGGCTGACTTCAGGTGCTAC
ATTTGAAGAGATAAATTGCACTGAAATCTAGAAATATTTTATCTGATTAATAAGATGATCTTCTTGAGAT
CGTTTTGGTCTGCGCGTAATCTCTTGCTCTGAAAACGAAAAAACCGCCTTGCAGGGCGGTTTTTCGAAGG
TTCTCTGAGCTACCAACTCTTTGAACCGAGGTAACTGGCTTGGAGGAGCGCAGTCACCAAAACTTGTCCT
TTCAGTTTAGCCTTAACCGGCGCATGACTTCAAGACTAACTCCTCTAAATCAATTACCAGTGGCTGCTGC
CAGTGGTGCTTTTGCATGTCTTTCCGGGTTGGACTCAAGACGATAGTTACCGGATAAGGCGCAGCGGTCG
GACTGAACGGGGGGTTCGTGCATACAGTCCAGCTTGGAGCGAACTGCCTACCCGGAACTGAGTGTCAGGC
GTGGAATGAGACAAACGCGGCCATAACAGCGGAATGACACCGGTAAACCGAAAGGCAGGAACAGGAGAGC
GCACGAGGGAGCCGCCAGGGGGAAACGCCTGGTATCTTTATAGTCCTGTCGGGTTTCGCCACCACTGATT
TGAGCGTCAGATTTCGTGATGCTTGTCAGGGGGGCGGAGCCTATGGAAAAACGGCTTTGCCGCGGCCCTC
TCACTTCCCTGTTAAGTATCTTCCTGGCATCTTCCAGGAAATCTCCGCCCCGTTCGTAAGCCATTTCCGC
TCGCCGCAGTCGAACGACCGAGCGTAGCGAGTCAGTGAGCGAGGAAGCGGAATATATCCTGTATCACATA
TTCTGCTGACGCACCGGTGCAGCCTTTTTTCTCCTGCCACATGAAGCACTTCACTGACACCCTCATCAGT
GCCAACATAGTAAGCCAGTATACACTCCGCTAGCGCTGATGTCCGGAATCGTCACACAAAAAACCAACAC
ACAGATGTAATGAAAATAAAGATATTTTATTGCGGCCATCGTGATGGCTAGAGTTTAGCCCTCCCACACA
TAACCAGAGGGCAGCAATTCACGAATCCCAACTGCCGTCGGCTGTCCATCACTGTCCTTCACTATGGCTT
TGATCCCAGGATGCAGATCGAGAAGCACCTGTCGGCACCGTCCGCAGGGGCTCAAGATGCCCCTGTTCTC
ATTTCCGATCGCGACGATACAAGTCAGGTTGCCAGCTGCCGCAGCAGCAGCAGTGCCCAGCACCACGAGT
TCTGCACAAGGTCCCCCAGTAAAATGATATACATTGACACCAGTGAAGATGCGGCCGTCGCTAGAGAGAG
CTGCGCTGGCGACGCTGTAGTCTTCAGAGATGGGGATGCTGTTGATTGTAGCCGTTGCTCTTTCAATGAG
GGTGGATTCTTCTTGAGACAAAGGCTTGGCCATGGTGGCGCTAGTGTCAGAAGAATCGAGCTTTTTGCAA
AAGCCTAGGCCTCCAAAAAAGCCTCCTCACTACTTCTGGAATAGCTCAGAGGCCGAGGCGGCCTCGGCCT
CTGCATAAATAAAAAAAATTAGTCAGCCATGGGGCGGAGAATGGGCGGAACTGGGCGGAGTTAGGGGCGG
GATGGGCGGAGTTAGGGGCGGGACTATGGTTGCTGACTAATTGAGATGCATGCTTTGCATACTTCTGCCT
GCTGGGGAGCCTGGGGACTTTCCACACCTGGTTGCTGACTAATTGAGATGCATGCTTTGCATACTTCTGC
CTGCTGGGGAGCCTGGGGACTTTCCACACCCTAACTGACACACATTCCACAGCTGGTTCTTTCCGCCTCA
GAAGGTACCTAACCAAGTTCCTCTTTCAGAGGTTATTTCAGGCCATGGTGCTGCGC
Features (pLannotate 1.2.2; 19 found; start..end, strand, type, name):
     24..105     -  polyA_signal   SV40 poly(A) signal: SV40 polyadenylation signal
    128..211     -  CDS            large T antigen (fragment): large T antigen from SV40 (simian virus 40)
    276..641     +  enhancer       CMV enhancer: human cytomegalovirus immediate early enhancer
    643..842     +  promoter       CMV promoter: human cytomegalovirus (CMV) immediate early promoter
    981..1113    +  intron         chimeric intron: chimera between introns from human β-globin and immunoglobulin heavy chain genes
   1157..1175    +  promoter       T7 promoter: promoter for bacteriophage T7 RNA polymerase
   1189..1878    +  CDS            TREM2: TREM2_HUMAN - Experimental evidence at protein level: Swiss-Prot protein existence level 1. Forms a receptor signaling complex with TYROBP which mediates signaling and cell activation following ligand binding (PubMed:10799849). Acts as a receptor for amyloid-beta protein 42, a cleavage product of the amyloid-beta precursor protein APP, and mediates its uptake and degradation by microglia (PubMed:27477018, PubMed:29518356). Binding to amyloid-beta 42 mediates microglial activation, proliferation, migration, apoptosis and expression of pro- inflammatory cytokines, such as IL6R and CCL3, and the
   1977..2006    +  misc_feature   MCS (fragment): pUC18/19 multiple cloning site
   2055..2176    -  polyA_signal   SV40 poly(A) signal: SV40 polyadenylation signal
   2199..2267    -  CDS            large T antigen (fragment): large T antigen from SV40 (simian virus 40)
   2291..2324    +  protein_bind   loxP: Cre-mediated recombination occurs in the 8-bp core sequence (GCATACAT). Cre recombinase
   2334..2381    +  promoter       EM7 promoter: synthetic bacterial promoter&nbsp
   2413..3204    +  CDS            neo: KKA2_KLEPN - Also known as kan, nptII. Experimental evidence at protein level: Swiss-Prot protein existence level 1. Resistance to kanamycin, neomycin, paromomycin, ribostamycin, butirosin and gentamicin B. From Klebsiella pneumoniae.
   3424..3969    +  rep_origin     p15A ori: Plasmids containing the medium-copy-number p15A origin of replication can be propagated in E. coli cells that contain a second plasmid with the ColE1 origin.
   4057..4112    +  rep_origin     RSF ori (fragment): Plasmids containing the RSF 1030 origin of replication can be propagated in E. coli cells that contain additional plasmids with compatible origins.
   4211..4237    -  misc_feature   bom (fragment): basis of mobility region from pBR322
   4253..4301    -  polyA_signal   poly(A) signal: synthetic polyadenylation signal
   4325..4723    -  CDS            BSD: blasticidin S deaminase; Aspergillus terreus BSD; confers resistance to blasticidin
   4754..5111    -  promoter       SV40 promoter: SV40 enhancer and early promoter
