[The description below was written by a language model from this plasmid's Addgene catalogue record and pLannotate feature annotations shown in this document.]
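Description:
TREM2-SmBiT Vector is a mammalian expression plasmid of about 5.2 kb built on the pFC220K SmBiT CMV-Blast Flexi backbone. It expresses human TREM2 fused at its C terminus to SmBiT, the small peptide subunit of the split NanoLuc (NanoBiT) luciferase. The unmutated TREM2 coding sequence is transcribed from the human cytomegalovirus immediate-early enhancer and promoter. A chimeric β-globin/immunoglobulin intron lies upstream of the coding sequence and generally improves mRNA processing and expression, and an SV40 polyadenylation signal lies downstream. A T7 promoter immediately ahead of the open reading frame would also allow in vitro transcription. The SmBiT tag comes from the backbone according to the catalogue entry, but it is not called as a separate feature in the annotation. It presumably lies in the unannotated stretch between the end of TREM2 and the poly(A) signal.

In E. coli the plasmid is selected with kanamycin through a neo/nptII gene driven by the bacterial EM7 promoter, and a single loxP site sits just upstream of this cassette. The automated annotation labels the replication origin as p15A, with fragments of an RSF origin and the pBR322 bom region. The catalogue, however, lists the plasmid as high copy, so the origin assignment should be treated with caution. For selecting stable mammalian lines, a blasticidin S deaminase gene is expressed from the SV40 enhancer/early promoter and ends in a synthetic poly(A) signal.

The record gives the purpose only as expressing the TREM2-SmBiT fusion in mammalian cells. Such fusions are generally paired with a complementary LgBiT partner, so that luminescence is restored when the two fragments come together, which allows protein interactions or protein levels to be measured. The record does not name a specific partner or assay.
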