Addgene plasmid #238801: TREM2-SmBiT Vector
Purpose: Express TREM2-SmBiT Fusion Protein in Mammalian Cells under a CMV promoter
Depositing lab: Promega Corporation.
Backbone
  Vector backbone: pFC220K SmBiT CMV-Blast Flexi Vector
  Vector type: Mammalian Expression
  Selectable markers: Blasticidin
Growth in bacteria
  Bacterial resistance: Kanamycin, 50 μg/mL
  Growth temperature: 37°C
  Growth strain: DH5alpha
  Copy number: High Copy
Gene/Insert
  Gene/Insert name: TREM2
  Species: H. sapiens (human)
  Mutation: None
  Entrez Gene: TREM2 (a.k.a. AD17, PLOSL2, TREM-2, Trem2a, Trem2b, Trem2c)
  Promoter: CMV
  Tag / fusion protein: SmBiT (C terminal on backbone)
  Cloning method: Other
Terms and licenses: Academic/Nonprofit Terms; Industry Terms
How to cite: TREM2-SmBiT Vector was a gift from Promega Corporation (Addgene plasmid # 238801 ; http://n2t.net/addgene:238801 ; RRID:Addgene_238801)
